Addgene plasmid #27674: NECAP-pmCherryC1
Depositing lab: Christien Merrifield. Depositing organization: MRC Laboratory of Molecular Biology. Publication: A high precision survey of the molecular dynamics of Mammalian clathrin-mediated endocytosis. Taylor MJ, Perrais D, Merrifield CJ. PLoS Biol. 2011 Mar . 9(3):e1000604. 10.1371/journal.pbio.1000604 PubMed 21445324.
Backbone
  Vector backbone: pmCherry-C1
  Backbone manufacturer: Clontech
  Backbone size w/o insert (bp): 4722
  Vector type: Mammalian Expression
  Selectable markers: Neomycin (select with G418)
Growth in bacteria
  Bacterial resistance: Kanamycin, 50 μg/mL
  Growth temperature: 37°C
  Growth strain: DH5alpha
  Copy number: Unknown
Gene/Insert
  Gene/Insert name: NECAP
  Species: M. musculus (mouse)
  Insert size (bp): 830
  Entrez Gene: Necap1 (a.k.a. 1200016B17Rik, AI747569, mFLJ00061)
  Tag / fusion protein: mCherry (N terminal on insert)
  Cloning method: Restriction Enzyme; 5′ cloning site BglII (not destroyed); 3′ cloning site EcoRI (not destroyed)
  Sequencing primers: 5′ mCherry-F 5'-ccccgtaatgcagaagaaga; 3′ SV40pA-R
Terms and licenses: Academic/Nonprofit Terms; Industry Terms: Not Available to Industry
Depositor comments: Cloned from IMAGE clone: 4013043 (MGC:18995).
How to cite: NECAP-pmCherryC1 was a gift from Christien Merrifield (Addgene plasmid # 27674 ; http://n2t.net/addgene:27674 ; RRID:Addgene_27674)
