[The description below was written by a language model from this plasmid's Addgene catalogue record.]
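Description:
NECAP-pmCherryC1 is a mammalian expression plasmid built on the Clontech pmCherry-C1 backbone (about 4.7 kb without insert). It carries an insert of roughly 830 bp encoding mouse NECAP, annotated to the Necap1 gene, an adaptin-ear-binding protein associated with clathrin-coated vesicles. The coding sequence was derived from an IMAGE/MGC cDNA clone and placed between the BglII and EcoRI sites of the multiple cloning site, both of which remain intact. In this C1-type arrangement the red fluorescent protein mCherry lies upstream, so the product is a fusion with mCherry at the N terminus of NECAP.

The plasmid is propagated in standard E. coli cloning strains under kanamycin selection, and the record lists neomycin resistance (G418 selection) as the marker for mammalian cells; in vectors of this family a single resistance cassette usually serves both purposes. The copy number is recorded as unknown. No feature table is supplied, and the record does not explicitly name the promoter or the origin of replication. The pmCherry-C1 series generally drives expression from the CMV immediate-early promoter, and the listed SV40 polyA reverse sequencing primer is consistent with an SV40 polyadenylation signal downstream of the insert.

The associated publication surveys the molecular dynamics of clathrin-mediated endocytosis in mammalian cells. This suggests the construct is used for live-cell fluorescence imaging, with the red-tagged NECAP reporting when the protein is recruited to endocytic sites, potentially alongside spectrally distinct markers.
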