>Addgene plasmid #27674 | NECAP-pmCherryC1 | addgene partial sequence | sequence record 34017 | 27674 with mCherry-F (5' ccccgtaatgcagaagaaga 3')
ACTACGACGCTGAGGTCAAGACCACCTACCAGGCCAAGAAGCCCGTGCAGCTGCCCGGCGCCTACAACGT
CAACATCAAGTTGGACATCACCTCCCACAACGAGGACTACACCATCGTGGAACAGTACGAACGCGCCGAG
GGCCGCCACTCCACCGGCGGCATGGACGAGCTGTACAAGTCCGGACTCAGATCTCGGATGGGTTCGACCT
CGGGTTCGACCAAGGGTCAGCTGATGGCGGCAGAGCTGGAATATGAGTCCGTGCTGTGTGTGAAGCCCGA
CGTCAGCGTCTACCGGATTCCGCCGCGGGCCTCCAACCGCGGTTACAGGGCATCTGACTGGAAGCTAGAC
CAACCTGATTGGACTGGTCGCCTGCGAATCACTTCAAAAGGGAAGATTGCCTACATCAAACTGGAAGACA
AAGTTTCAGGGGAGCTCTTTGCTCAGGCCCCCGTAGAACAGTATCCTGGGATTGCTGTGGAGACTGTGAC
AGACTCCAGCCGCTACTTTGTGATCAGGATCCAGGATGGAACCGGGCGCAGCGCATTTATTGGCATCGGC
TT
